Addgene plasmid #188099: pCAG-OSF-ATG13 (2-197)-E83L
Purpose: Expresses human ATG13 HORMA E83L mutant in mammalian cells
Depositing lab: James Hurley. Depositing organization: University of California, Berkeley. Publication: Structural basis for ATG9A recruitment to the ULK1 complex in mitophagy initiation. Ren X, Nguyen TN, Lam WK, Buffalo CZ, Lazarou M, Yokom AL, Hurley JH. Sci Adv. 2023 Feb 15;9(7):eadg2997. doi: 10.1126/sciadv.adg2997. Epub 2023 Feb 15. PubMed 36791199.
Backbone
  Vector backbone: pCAG
  Vector type: Mammalian Expression
Growth in bacteria
  Bacterial resistance: Ampicillin, 100 μg/mL
  Growth temperature: 37°C
  Growth strain: DH5alpha
  Copy number: High Copy
Gene/Insert
  Gene/Insert name: ATG13 (alt name: Strep-strep-Flag-ATG13 (2-197)-E83L-stop)
  Species: H. sapiens (human)
  Mutation: ATG13 (2-197)-E83L
  Entrez Gene: ATG13 (a.k.a. KIAA0652, PARATARG8)
  Promoter: CMV
  Tag / fusion protein: strep-strep-Flag tag (N terminal on insert)
  Cloning method: Restriction Enzyme; 5′ cloning site KpnI (unknown if destroyed); 3′ cloning site XhoI (unknown if destroyed)
  Sequencing primers: 5′ ccgctttctggtatgccgtgcg; 3′ gagccagggcattggccacac
Terms and licenses: Academic/Nonprofit Terms; Industry Terms: Not Available to Industry
How to cite: pCAG-OSF-ATG13 (2-197)-E83L was a gift from James Hurley (Addgene plasmid # 188099 ; http://n2t.net/addgene:188099 ; RRID:Addgene_188099)
