[The description below was written by a language model from this plasmid's Addgene catalogue record and pLannotate feature annotations shown in this document.]
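Description:
pCAG-OSF-ATG13 (2-197)-E83L is a mammalian expression plasmid of about 5.5 kb built on the pCAG backbone, made to produce a tagged, mutant fragment of human ATG13 in mammalian cells. It is maintained in E. coli as a high-copy plasmid through a ColE1/pUC-type origin and selected with ampicillin via the β-lactamase gene and its own promoter. The backbone also carries remnants of lac regulatory sequence and an SV40 origin with a fragment of the SV40 promoter and an SV40 poly(A) signal. The SV40 origin can support episomal replication in cells that supply large T antigen. No mammalian selection marker is annotated.

The catalogue lists the promoter as CMV, but the feature table shows the full CAG arrangement: the CMV immediate-early enhancer joined to the chicken β-actin promoter and a chimeric chicken β-actin/rabbit β-globin intron, a combination that gives strong, broadly active transcription. Downstream lies the open reading frame, which starts with the "OSF" tag, two Strep-tag II elements followed by a FLAG epitope, fused to the N terminus of ATG13 residues 2-197 and ending in a stop codon. This region corresponds to the HORMA domain and carries the E83L point substitution. Short β-globin fragments flanking the insert are backbone-derived, and transcripts terminate at the rabbit β-globin polyadenylation signal. The insert was cloned between KpnI and XhoI sites.

ATG13 is an autophagy factor that acts within the ULK1 complex in autophagosome formation and mitophagy. The associated study concerns the structural basis of ATG9A recruitment to that complex, so the construct plausibly serves for Strep-Tactin or anti-FLAG purification and pull-down comparison of the mutant HORMA domain with wild type, although the record does not state the specific effect of E83L.
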