Features (pLannotate 1.2.2; 21 found; start..end, strand, type, name):
      4..383     +  enhancer       CMV enhancer: human cytomegalovirus immediate early enhancer
    385..660     +  promoter       chicken β-actin promoter: No description available
    661..1677    +  intron         chimeric intron: chimera between introns from chicken β-actin and rabbit β-globin
   1675..1731    +  CDS            HBB (fragment): HBB_LEPEU - Experimental evidence at protein level: Swiss-Prot protein existence level 1. Involved in oxygen transport from the lung to the various peripheral tissues. From Lepus europaeus (European hare).
   1766..1785    +  CDS            Strep-Tag II (fragment): peptide that binds Strep-Tactin®, an engineered form of streptavidin
   1826..1848    +  CDS            Strep-Tag II (fragment): peptide that binds Strep-Tactin®, an engineered form of streptavidin
   1856..1879    +  CDS            FLAG: FLAG® epitope tag, followed by an enterokinase cleavage site
   1886..2473    +  CDS            ATG13 (fragment): ATG13_HUMAN - Also known as KIAA0652. Experimental evidence at protein level: Swiss-Prot protein existence level 1. Autophagy factor required for autophagosome formation and mitophagy. Target of the TOR kinase signaling pathway that regulates autophagy through the control of the phosphorylation status of ATG13 and ULK1, and the regulation of the ATG13-ULK1-RB1CC1 complex. Through its regulation of ULK1 activity, plays a role in the regulation of the kinase activity of mTORC1 and cell proliferation. From Homo sapiens (Human).
   2483..2560    +  CDS            HBB (fragment): HBB_PONPY - Experimental evidence at transcript level: Swiss-Prot protein existence level 2. Involved in oxygen transport from the lung to the various peripheral tissues. From Pongo pygmaeus (Bornean orangutan).
   2631..2686    +  polyA_signal   β-globin poly(A) signal: rabbit β-globin polyadenylation signal (Gil and Proudfoot, 1987)
   3071..3087    -  protein_bind   lac operator: The lac repressor binds to the lac operator to inhibit transcription in E. coli. This inhibition can be relieved by adding lactose or isopropyl-β-D-thiogalactopyranoside (IPTG). lac repressor encoded by lacI
   3095..3125    -  promoter       lac promoter: promoter for the E. coli lac operon
   3140..3161    -  protein_bind   CAP binding site: CAP binding activates transcription in the presence of cAMP. E. coli catabolite activator protein
   3174..3213    -  CDS            lacI (fragment): lac repressor; lacI; The lac repressor binds to the lac operator to inhibit transcription in E. coli. This inhibition can be relieved by adding lactose or isopropyl-β-D-thiogalactopyranoside (IPTG).
   3220..3242    +  promoter       SV40 promoter (fragment): SV40 enhancer and early promoter
   3266..3401    +  rep_origin     SV40 ori: SV40 origin of replication
   3421..3555    +  polyA_signal   SV40 poly(A) signal: SV40 polyadenylation signal
   3557..3611    -  CDS            lacI (fragment): lac repressor; lacI; The lac repressor binds to the lac operator to inhibit transcription in E. coli. This inhibition can be relieved by adding lactose or isopropyl-β-D-thiogalactopyranoside (IPTG).
   3794..4382    -  rep_origin     ori: high-copy-number ColE1/pMB1/pBR322/pUC origin of replication
   4553..5413    -  CDS            AmpR: β-lactamase; bla; confers resistance to ampicillin, carbenicillin, and related antibiotics
   5414..5518    -  promoter       AmpR promoter: bla
>Addgene plasmid #188099 | pCAG-OSF-ATG13 (2-197)-E83L | addgene full sequence | sequence record 369679 | Addgene NGS Result
GTCGACATTGATTATTGACTAGTTATTAATAGTAATCAATTACGGGGTCATTAGTTCATAGCCCATATAT
GGAGTTCCGCGTTACATAACTTACGGTAAATGGCCCGCCTGGCTGACCGCCCAACGACCCCCGCCCATTG
ACGTCAATAATGACGTATGTTCCCATAGTAACGCCAATAGGGACTTTCCATTGACGTCAATGGGTGGAGT
ATTTACGGTAAACTGCCCACTTGGCAGTACATCAAGTGTATCATATGCCAAGTACGCCCCCTATTGACGT
CAATGACGGTAAATGGCCCGCCTGGCATTATGCCCAGTACATGACCTTATGGGACTTTCCTACTTGGCAG
TACATCTACGTATTAGTCATCGCTATTACCATGGTCGAGGTGAGCCCCACGTTCTGCTTCACTCTCCCCA
TCTCCCCCCCCTCCCCACCCCCAATTTTGTATTTATTTATTTTTTAATTATTTTGTGCAGCGATGGGGGC
GGGGGGGGGGGGGGGGCGCGCCRGGGGGGGGGGGGGGGGGSGRGGGGSGGGGSGGGGSGAGGCGGAGAGG
TGCGGCGGCAGCCAATCAGAGCGGCGCGCTCCGAAAGTTTCCTTTTATGGCGAGGCGGCGGCGGCGGCGG
CCCTATAAAAAGCGAAGCGCGCGGCGGGCGGGAGTCGCTGCGCGCTGCCTTCGCCCCGTGCCCCGCTCCG
CCGCCGCCTCGCGCCGCCCGCCCCGGCTCTGACTGACCGCGTTACTCCCACAGGTGAGCGGGCGGGACGG
CCCTTCTCCTCCGGGCTGTAATTAGCGCTTGGTTTAATGACGGCTTGTTTCTTTTCTGTGGCTGCGTGAA
AGCCTTGAGGGGCTCCGGGAGGGCCCTTTGTGCGGGGGGAGCGGCTCGGGGGGTGCGTGCGTGTGTGTGT
GCGTGGGGAGCGCCGCGTGCGGCTCCGCGCTGCCCGGCGGCTGTGAGCGCTGCGGGCGCGGCGCGGGGCT
TTGTGCGCTCCGCAGTGTGCGCGAGGGGAGCGCGGCCGGGGGCGGTGCCCCGCGGTGCGGGGGGGGCTGC
GAGGGGAACAAAGGCTGCGTGCGGGGTGTGTGCGTGGGGGGGTGAGCAGGGGGTGTGGGCGCGTCGGTCG
GGCTGCAACCCCCCCTGCACCCCCCTCCCCGAGTTGCTGAGCACGGCCCGGCTTCGGGTGCGGGGCTCCG
TACGGGGCGTGGCGCGGGGCTCGCCGTGCCGGGCGGGGGGTGGCGGCAGGTGGGGGTGCCGGGCGGGGCG
GGGCCGCCTCGGGCCGGGGAGGGCTCGGGGGAGGGGCGCGGCGGCCCCCGGAGCGCCGGCGGCTGTCGAG
GCGCGGCGAGCCGCAGCCATTGCCTTTTATGGTAATCGTGCGAGAGGGCGCAGGGACTTCCTTTGTCCCA
AATCTGTGCGGAGCCGAAATCTGGGAGGCGCCGCCGCACCCCCTCTAGCGGGCGCGGGGCGAAGCGGTGC
GGCGCCGGCAGGAAGGAAATGGGCGGGGAGGGCCTTCGTGCGTCGCCGCGCCGCCGTCCCCTTCTCCCTC
TCCAGCCTCGGGGCTGTCCGCGGGGGGACGGCTGCCTTCGGGGGGGACGGGGCAGGGCGGGGTTCGGCTT
CTGGCGTGTGACCGGCGGCTCTAGAGCCTCTGCTAACCATGTTCATGCCTTCTTCTTTTTCCTACAGCTC
CTGGGCAACGTGCTGGTTATTGTGCTGTCTCATCATTTTGGCAAAGAATTCCTCGATCGACGGTATCGAT
GCCACCATGGCTAGCTGGAGCCACCCGCAGTTCGAGAAAGGTGGAGGTGCCCGAGGTGGATCGGGAGGTG
GATCGTGGAGCCACCCGCAGTTCGAAAAAGGATTCGATTACAAGGATGACGATGACAAGGGTACCGAGAC
CGACCTCAACAGCCAGGACCGTAAAGACCTCGACAAGTTCATTAAGTTTTTCGCCCTCAAGACCGTGCAG
GTGATCGTGCAGGCCCGGCTGGGAGAGAAAATCTGCACACGCAGCTCCTCTTCACCCACCGGTTCTGACT
GGTTCAACCTGGCTATTAAGGATATCCCTGAAGTGACTCACGAAGCAAAGAAAGCACTCGCTGGACAGCT
GCCAGCAGTGGGTCGTTCAATGTGTGTCCTGATCTCCCTGAAGACATCTGAAGGAGACTCAATGGAGCTC
GAAATTTGGTGCCTGGAGATGAACGAAAAGTGTGATAAAGAGATCAAAGTGAGCTACACCGTCTATAATC
GTCTGTCCCTGCTCCTGAAATCTCTCCTGGCCATCACTCGGGTGACACCTGCTTACCGCCTCAGTAGGAA
GCAGGGTCATGAATATGTGATTCTGTACAGGATCTATTTCGGCGAGGTCCAGCTCTCCGGACTGGGTGAA
GGCTTTCAGACTGTGCGTGTCGGAACCGTGGGAACTCCAGTCGGCACAATTACCCTCTCTTGCGCATACC
GTATCAATCTGGCCTTCATGTCATAACTCGAGGAATTCACTCCTCAGGTGCAGGCTGCCTATCAGAAGGT
GGTGGCTGGTGTGGCCAATGCCCTGGCTCACAAATACCACTGAGATCTTTTTCCCTCTGCCAAAAATTAT
GGGGACATCATGAAGCCCCTTGAGCATCTGACTTCTGGCTAATAAAGGAAATTTATTTTCATTGCAATAG
TGTGTTGGAATTTTTTGTGTCTCTCACTCGGAAGGACATATGGGAGGGCAAATCATTTAAAACATCAGAA
TGAGTATTTGGTTTAGAGTTTGGCAACATATGCCCATATGCTGGCTGCCATGAACAAAGGTTGGCTATAA
AGAGGTCATCAGTATATGAAACAGCCCCCTGCTGTCCATTCCTTATTCCATAGAAAAGCCTTGACTTGAG
GTTAGATTTTTTTTATATTTTGTTTTGTGTTATTTTTTTCTTTAACATCCCTAAAATTTTCCTTACATGT
TTTACTAGCCAGATTTTTCCTCCTCTCCTGACTACTCCCAGTCATAGCTGTCCCTCTTCTCTTATGGAGA
TCCCTCGACCTGCAGCCCAAGCTTGGCGTAATCATGGTCATAGCTGTTTCCTGTGTGAAATTGTTATCCG
CTCACAATTCCACACAACATACGAGCCGGAAGCATAAAGTGTAAAGCCTGGGGTGCCTAATGAGTGAGCT
AACTCACATTAATTGCGTTGCGCTCACTGCCCGCTTTCCAGTCGGGAAACCTGTCGTGCCAGCGGATCCG
CATCTCAATTAGTCAGCAACCATAGTCCCGCCCCTAACTCCGCCCATCCCGCCCCTAACTCCGCCCAGTT
CCGCCCATTCTCCGCCCCATGGCTGACTAATTTTTTTTATTTATGCAGAGGCCGAGGCCGCCTCGGCCTC
TGAGCTATTCCAGAAGTAGTGAGGAGGCTTTTTTGGAGGCCTAGGCTTTTGCAAAAAGCTAACTTGTTTA
TTGCAGCTTATAATGGTTACAAATAAAGCAATAGCATCACAAATTTCACAAATAAAGCATTTTTTTCACT
GCATTCTAGTTGTGGTTTGTCCAAACTCATCAATGTATCTTATCATGTCTGGATCCGCTGCATTAATGAA
TCGGCCAACGCGCGGGGAGAGGCGGTTTGCGTATTGGGCGCTCTTCCGCTTCCTCGCTCACTGACTCGCT
GCGCTCGGTCGTTCGGCTGCGGCGAGCGGTATCAGCTCACTCAAAGGCGGTAATACGGTTATCCACAGAA
TCAGGGGATAACGCAGGAAAGAACATGTGAGCAAAAGGCCAGCAAAAGGCCAGGAACCGTAAAAAGGCCG
CGTTGCTGGCGTTTTTCCATAGGCTCCGCCCCCCTGACGAGCATCACAAAAATCGACGCTCAAGTCAGAG
GTGGCGAAACCCGACAGGACTATAAAGATACCAGGCGTTTCCCCCTGGAAGCTCCCTCGTGCGCTCTCCT
GTTCCGACCCTGCCGCTTACCGGATACCTGTCCGCCTTTCTCCCTTCGGGAAGCGTGGCGCTTTCTCATA
GCTCACGCTGTAGGTATCTCAGTTCGGTGTAGGTCGTTCGCTCCAAGCTGGGCTGTGTGCACGAACCCCC
CGTTCAGCCCGACCGCTGCGCCTTATCCGGTAACTATCGTCTTGAGTCCAACCCGGTAAGACACGACTTA
TCGCCACTGGCAGCAGCCACTGGTAACAGGATTAGCAGAGCGAGGTATGTAGGCGGTGCTACAGAGTTCT
TGAAGTGGTGGCCTAACTACGGCTACACTAGAAGAACAGTATTTGGTATCTGCGCTCTGCTGAAGCCAGT
TACCTTCGGAAAAAGAGTTGGTAGCTCTTGATCCGGCAAACAAACCACCGCTGGTAGCGGTGGTTTTTTT
GTTTGCAAGCAGCAGATTACGCGCAGAAAAAAAGGATCTCAAGAAGATCCTTTGATCTTTTCTACGGGGT
CTGACGCTCAGTGGAACGAAAACTCACGTTAAGGGATTTTGGTCATGAGATTATCAAAAAGGATCTTCAC
CTAGATCCTTTTAAATTAAAAATGAAGTTTTAAATCAATCTAAAGTATATATGAGTAAACTTGGTCTGAC
AGTTACCAATGCTTAATCAGTGAGGCACCTATCTCAGCGATCTGTCTATTTCGTTCATCCATAGTTGCCT
GACTCCCCGTCGTGTAGATAACTACGATACGGGAGGGCTTACCATCTGGCCCCAGTGCTGCAATGATACC
GCGAGACCCACGCTCACCGGCTCCAGATTTATCAGCAATAAACCAGCCAGCCGGAAGGGCCGAGCGCAGA
AGTGGTCCTGCAACTTTATCCGCCTCCATCCAGTCTATTAATTGTTGCCGGGAAGCTAGAGTAAGTAGTT
CGCCAGTTAATAGTTTGCGCAACGTTGTTGCCATTGCTACAGGCATCGTGGTGTCACGCTCGTCGTTTGG
TATGGCTTCATTCAGCTCCGGTTCCCAACGATCAAGGCGAGTTACATGATCCCCCATGTTGTGCAAAAAA
GCGGTTAGCTCCTTCGGTCCTCCGATCGTTGTCAGAAGTAAGTTGGCCGCAGTGTTATCACTCATGGTTA
TGGCAGCACTGCATAATTCTCTTACTGTCATGCCATCCGTAAGATGCTTTTCTGTGACTGGTGAGTACTC
AACCAAGTCATTCTGAGAATAGTGTATGCGGCGACCGAGTTGCTCTTGCCCGGCGTCAATACGGGATAAT
ACCGCGCCACATAGCAGAACTTTAAAAGTGCTCATCATTGGAAAACGTTCTTCGGGGCGAAAACTCTCAA
GGATCTTACCGCTGTTGAGATCCAGTTCGATGTAACCCACTCGTGCACCCAACTGATCTTCAGCATCTTT
TACTTTCACCAGCGTTTCTGGGTGAGCAAAAACAGGAAGGCAAAATGCCGCAAAAAAGGGAATAAGGGCG
ACACGGAAATGTTGAATACTCATACTCTTCCTTTTTCAATATTATTGAAGCATTTATCAGGGTTATTGTC
TCATGAGCGGATACATATTTGAATGTATTTAGAAAAATAAACAAATAGGGGTTCCGCGCACATTTCCCCG
AAAAGTGCCACCTGG
