>Addgene plasmid #188099 | pCAG-OSF-ATG13 (2-197)-E83L | depositor partial sequence | sequence record 364961 | ATG13 (2-197)-E83L (kpnI/xhoI)
GAGACCGACCTCAACAGCCAGGACCGTAAAGACCTCGACAAGTTCATTAAGTTTTTCGCCCTCAAGACCG
TGCAGGTGATCGTGCAGGCCCGGCTGGGAGAGAAAATCTGCACACGCAGCTCCTCTTCACCCACCGGTTC
TGACTGGTTCAACCTGGCTATTAAGGATATCCCTGAAGTGACTCACGAAGCAAAGAAAGCACTCGCTGGA
CAGCTGCCAGCAGTGGGTCGTTCAATGTGTGTCCTGATCTCCCTGAAGACATCTGAAGGAGACTCAATGG
AGCTCGAAATTTGGTGCCTGGAGATGAACGAAAAGTGTGATAAAGAGATCAAAGTGAGCTACACCGTCTA
TAATCGTCTGTCCCTGCTCCTGAAATCTCTCCTGGCCATCACTCGGGTGACACCTGCTTACCGCCTCAGT
AGGAAGCAGGGTCATGAATATGTGATTCTGTACAGGATCTATTTCGGCGAGGTCCAGCTCTCCGGACTGG
GTGAAGGCTTTCAGACTGTGCGTGTCGGTACCGTGGGAACTCCAGTCGGCACAATTACCCTCTCTTGCGC
ATACCGTATCAATCTGGCCTTCATGTCATAA
